Addgene plasmid #209519: pGL4.23_Ptgs2
Depositing lab: Jennifer Mitchell. Publication: SOX4 exerts contrasting regulatory effects on labor-associated gene promoters in myometrial cells. Khader N, Shchuka VM, Dorogin A, Shynlova O, Mitchell JA. PLoS One. 2024 Apr 18;19(4):e0297847. doi: 10.1371/journal.pone.0297847. eCollection 2024. PubMed 38635533.
Backbone
  Vector backbone: pGL4.23
  Backbone size w/o insert (bp): 4283
  Vector type: Luciferase
Growth in bacteria
  Bacterial resistance: Ampicillin, 100 μg/mL
  Growth temperature: 37°C
  Growth strain: DH5alpha
  Copy number: Unknown
Gene/Insert
  Gene/Insert name: Ptgs2
  Species: M. musculus (mouse)
  Insert size (bp): 801
  Entrez Gene: Ptgs2 (a.k.a. COX2, Cox-2, PES-2, PGHS-2, PHS II, PHS-2, Pghs2, TIS10, gripghs)
  Cloning method: Restriction Enzyme; 5′ cloning site BglII (not destroyed); 3′ cloning site NcoI (not destroyed)
  Sequencing primers: 5′ AGCATTCCGATGAAGTGGAGCT; 3′ GGAGGTGGCAGTAGTGGTGG
How to cite: pGL4.23_Ptgs2 was a gift from Jennifer Mitchell (Addgene plasmid # 209519 ; http://n2t.net/addgene:209519 ; RRID:Addgene_209519)
