[The description below was written by a language model from this plasmid's Addgene catalogue record and pLannotate feature annotations shown in this document.]
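Description:
pGL4.23_Ptgs2 is a firefly luciferase reporter plasmid built on the pGL4.23 backbone, designed to measure the transcriptional activity of a regulatory fragment from the mouse Ptgs2 gene (also known as COX-2) in transfected mammalian cells. An 801 bp mouse Ptgs2 insert was cloned between BglII and NcoI sites, both retained. In the sequenced 4,953 nt record, the unannotated region upstream of the reporter (roughly the first 800 nt) matches the expected position and size of this insert, lying immediately before the synthetic luc2 firefly luciferase coding sequence. The catalogue fields do not describe the exact genomic coordinates of the fragment. No separate minimal promoter is annotated, which suggests the Ptgs2 fragment itself drives luc2, although the record does not state this explicitly.

Downstream of luc2 is an SV40 late poly(A) signal for transcript processing; the short large T antigen and tetracycline-resistance "fragments" called by the annotation software are likely incidental matches to backbone sequence rather than functional genes. Upstream of the insert, a synthetic poly(A) signal and an RNA polymerase II transcriptional pause site from the human α2 globin gene serve to block spurious read-through transcription from the backbone, lowering background reporter signal. The plasmid replicates in E. coli through a high-copy ColE1/pUC-type origin and is selected with ampicillin via the β-lactamase gene and its bla promoter. It carries no mammalian selection marker, so it suits transient reporter assays. The associated study examined how SOX4 affects labor-associated gene promoters in myometrial cells, and this construct would serve as the Ptgs2 promoter readout in such experiments.
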