Features (pLannotate 1.2.2; 9 found; start..end, strand, type, name):
    811..2463    +  CDS            luciferase: firefly luciferase synthetic luc2 version of the luciferase gene
   2507..2628    -  polyA_signal   SV40 poly(A) signal: SV40 polyadenylation signal
   2651..2719    -  CDS            large T antigen (fragment): large T antigen from SV40 (simian virus 40)
   2735..2867    +  CDS            TcR (fragment): tetracycline efflux protein; tet; confers resistance to tetracycline
   3047..3635    -  rep_origin     ori: high-copy-number ColE1/pMB1/pBR322/pUC origin of replication
   3835..4695    -  CDS            AmpR: β-lactamase confers resistance to ampicillin, carbenicillin, and related antibiotics
   4696..4737    -  promoter       AmpR promoter (fragment): bla
   4800..4848    +  polyA_signal   poly(A) signal: synthetic polyadenylation signal
   4862..4953    +  misc_feature   pause site: RNA polymerase II transcriptional pause signal from the human α2 globin gene
>Addgene plasmid #209519 | pGL4.23_Ptgs2 | addgene full sequence | sequence record 416358 | Addgene NGS Result
GGCCTAACTGGCCGGTACCTGAGCTCGCTAGCCTCGAGGATATCAAGATCTAGCATTCCGATGAAGTGGA
GCTCAGCATCTGTCCCTGGGAAAGGCGAGTGCCAGGGGCTCCTGTGACTGCAGAACCCGGAGGGTAGTTC
CATGAAAGACTTCAACCTAATTCCACCAGTACAGATGTGGACCCTGACAGAGGACACTCATTTCATTAAA
AATAGAAGAAATTAAATTAACCGGTAGCTGTGTGCGTGCTCTGAGCAGCGAGCACGTCAGACTGCGCCCC
AGTGGGGAGAGGTGAGGGGATTCCCTTAGTTAGGACCTTAGATCCCGGGAGGGGAAGCTGTGACACTCTT
GAGCTTTTAGGCCCCCACTGGATGCGCGACTGGGAGGAAACCGGAGACCCCAAAGAGCGCCAGACTAGGC
GCAGACTCAGCGAACCACAGGGCGCCTGGAGGGATGGAGAGGGCGGTGCAGCTCTCTTGGCACCACCTGG
GGCAGCCAAGGGCAGCTTCCCGGCTTCCTTCGTCTCTCATTTGCGTGGGTAAAAGCCTGCCGCTGCGGTT
CTTGCGCAACTCACTGAAGCAGAGAGGGGGAAAAGTTGGTGGGGGTTGGGGAAAGCCTAAGCGGAAAGAC
AGAGTCACCACTACGTCACGTGGAGTCCGCTTTACAGACTTAAAAGCAAGGTTCTCCCCATTAGCGGCCA
GTTGTCAAACTGCGAGCTAAGAGCTTCAGGAGTCAGTCAGGACTCTGCTCACGAAGGAACTCAGCACTGC
ATCCTGCCAGCTCCACCGCCACCACTACTGCCACCTCCCCATGGAAGATGCCAAAAACATTAAGAAGGGC
CCAGCGCCATTCTACCCACTCGAAGACGGGACCGCCGGCGAGCAGCTGCACAAAGCCATGAAGCGCTACG
CCCTGGTGCCCGGCACCATCGCCTTTACCGACGCACATATCGAGGTGGACATTACCTACGCCGAGTACTT
CGAGATGAGCGTTCGGCTGGCAGAAGCTATGAAGCGCTATGGGCTGAATACAAACCATCGGATCGTGGTG
TGCAGCGAGAATAGCTTGCAGTTCTTCATGCCCGTGTTGGGTGCCCTGTTCATCGGTGTGGCTGTGGCCC
CAGCTAACGACATCTACAACGAGCGCGAGCTGCTGAACAGCATGGGCATCAGCCAGCCCACCGTCGTATT
CGTGAGCAAGAAAGGGCTGCAAAAGATCCTCAACGTGCAAAAGAAGCTACCGATCATACAAAAGATCATC
ATCATGGATAGCAAGACCGACTACCAGGGCTTCCAAAGCATGTACACCTTCGTGACTTCCCATTTGCCAC
CCGGCTTCAACGAGTACGACTTCGTGCCCGAGAGCTTCGACCGGGACAAAACCATCGCCCTGATCATGAA
CAGTAGTGGCAGTACCGGATTGCCCAAGGGCGTAGCCCTACCGCACCGCACCGCTTGTGTCCGATTCAGT
CATGCCCGCGACCCCATCTTCGGCAACCAGATCATCCCCGACACCGCTATCCTCAGCGTGGTGCCATTTC
ACCACGGCTTCGGCATGTTCACCACGCTGGGCTACTTGATCTGCGGCTTTCGGGTCGTGCTCATGTACCG
CTTCGAGGAGGAGCTATTCTTGCGCAGCTTGCAAGACTATAAGATTCAATCTGCCCTGCTGGTGCCCACA
CTATTTAGCTTCTTCGCTAAGAGCACTCTCATCGACAAGTACGACCTAAGCAACTTGCACGAGATCGCCA
GCGGCGGGGCGCCGCTCAGCAAGGAGGTAGGTGAGGCCGTGGCCAAACGCTTCCACCTACCAGGCATCCG
CCAGGGCTACGGCCTGACAGAAACAACCAGCGCCATTCTGATCACCCCCGAAGGGGACGACAAGCCTGGC
GCAGTAGGCAAGGTGGTGCCCTTCTTCGAGGCTAAGGTGGTGGACTTGGACACCGGTAAGACACTGGGTG
TGAACCAGCGCGGCGAGCTGTGCGTCCGTGGCCCCATGATCATGAGCGGCTACGTTAACAACCCCGAGGC
TACAAACGCTCTCATCGACAAGGACGGCTGGCTGCACAGCGGCGACATCGCCTACTGGGACGAGGACGAG
CACTTCTTCATCGTGGACCGGCTGAAGAGCCTGATCAAATACAAGGGCTACCAGGTAGCCCCAGCCGAAC
TGGAGAGCATCCTGCTGCAACACCCCAACATCTTCGACGCCGGGGTCGCCGGCCTGCCCGACGACGATGC
CGGCGAGCTGCCCGCCGCAGTCGTCGTGCTGGAACACGGTAAAACCATGACCGAGAAGGAGATCGTGGAC
TATGTGGCCAGCCAGGTTACAACCGCCAAGAAGCTGCGCGGTGGTGTTGTGTTCGTGGACGAGGTGCCTA
AAGGACTGACCGGCAAGTTGGACGCCCGCAAGATCCGCGAGATTCTCATTAAGGCCAAGAAGGGCGGCAA
GATCGCCGTGTAATAATTCTAGAGTCGGGGCGGCCGGCCGCTTCGAGCAGACATGATAAGATACATTGAT
GAGTTTGGACAAACCACAACTAGAATGCAGTGAAAAAAATGCTTTATTTGTGAAATTTGTGATGCTATTG
CTTTATTTGTAACCATTATAAGCTGCAATAAACAAGTTAACAACAACAATTGCATTCATTTTATGTTTCA
GGTTCAGGGGGAGGTGTGGGAGGTTTTTTAAAGCAAGTAAAACCTCTACAAATGTGGTAAAATCGATAAG
GATCCGTCGACCGATGCCCTTGAGAGCCTTCAACCCAGTCAGCTCCTTCCGGTGGGCGCGGGGCATGACT
ATCGTCGCCGCACTTATGACTGTCTTCTTTATCATGCAACTCGTAGGACAGGTGCCGGCAGCGCTCTTCC
GCTTCCTCGCTCACTGACTCGCTGCGCTCGGTCGTTCGGCTGCGGCGAGCGGTATCAGCTCACTCAAAGG
CGGTAATACGGTTATCCACAGAATCAGGGGATAACGCAGGAAAGAACATGTGAGCAAAAGGCCAGCAAAA
GGCCAGGAACCGTAAAAAGGCCGCGTTGCTGGCGTTTTTCCATAGGCTCCGCCCCCCTGACGAGCATCAC
AAAAATCGACGCTCAAGTCAGAGGTGGCGAAACCCGACAGGACTATAAAGATACCAGGCGTTTCCCCCTG
GAAGCTCCCTCGTGCGCTCTCCTGTTCCGACCCTGCCGCTTACCGGATACCTGTCCGCCTTTCTCCCTTC
GGGAAGCGTGGCGCTTTCTCATAGCTCACGCTGTAGGTATCTCAGTTCGGTGTAGGTCGTTCGCTCCAAG
CTGGGCTGTGTGCACGAACCCCCCGTTCAGCCCGACCGCTGCGCCTTATCCGGTAACTATCGTCTTGAGT
CCAACCCGGTAAGACACGACTTATCGCCACTGGCAGCAGCCACTGGTAACAGGATTAGCAGAGCGAGGTA
TGTAGGCGGTGCTACAGAGTTCTTGAAGTGGTGGCCTAACTACGGCTACACTAGAAGAACAGTATTTGGT
ATCTGCGCTCTGCTGAAGCCAGTTACCTTCGGAAAAAGAGTTGGTAGCTCTTGATCCGGCAAACAAACCA
CCGCTGGTAGCGGTGGTTTTTTTGTTTGCAAGCAGCAGATTACGCGCAGAAAAAAAGGATCTCAAGAAGA
TCCTTTGATCTTTTCTACGGGGTCTGACGCTCAGTGGAACGAAAACTCACGTTAAGGGATTTTGGTCATG
AGATTATCAAAAAGGATCTTCACCTAGATCCTTTTAAATTAAAAATGAAGTTTTAAATCAATCTAAAGTA
TATATGAGTAAACTTGGTCTGACAGCGGCCGCAAATGCTAAACCACTGCAGTGGTTACCAGTGCTTGATC
AGTGAGGCACCGATCTCAGCGATCTGCCTATTTCGTTCGTCCATAGTGGCCTGACTCCCCGTCGTGTAGA
TCACTACGATTCGTGAGGGCTTACCATCAGGCCCCAGCGCAGCAATGATGCCGCGAGAGCCGCGTTCACC
GGCCCCCGATTTGTCAGCAATGAACCAGCCAGCAGGGAGGGCCGAGCGAAGAAGTGGTCCTGCTACTTTG
TCCGCCTCCATCCAGTCTATGAGCTGCTGTCGTGATGCTAGAGTAAGAAGTTCGCCAGTGAGTAGTTTCC
GAAGAGTTGTGGCCATTGCTACTGGCATCGTGGTATCACGCTCGTCGTTCGGTATGGCTTCGTTCAACTC
TGGTTCCCAGCGGTCAAGCCGGGTCACATGATCACCCATATTATGAAGAAATGCAGTCAGCTCCTTAGGG
CCTCCGATCGTTGTCAGAAGTAAGTTGGCCGCGGTGTTGTCGCTCATGGTAATGGCAGCACTACACAATT
CTCTTACCGTCATGCCATCCGTAAGATGCTTTTCCGTGACCGGCGAGTACTCAACCAAGTCGTTTTGTGA
GTAGTGTATACGGCGACCAAGCTGCTCTTGCCCGGCGTCTATACGGGACAACACCGCGCCACATAGCAGT
ACTTTGAAAGTGCTCATCATCGGGAATCGTTCTTCGGGGCGGAAAGACTCAAGGATCTTGCCGCTATTGA
GATCCAGTTCGATATAGCCCACTCTTGCACCCAGTTGATCTTCAGCATCTTTTACTTTCACCAGCGTTTC
GGGGTGTGCAAAAACAGGCAAGCAAAATGCCGCAAAGAAGGGAATGAGTGCGACACGAAAATGTTGGATG
CTCATACTCGTCCTTTTTCAATATTATTGAAGCATTTATCAGGGTTACTAGTACGTCTCTCAAGGATAAG
TAAGTAATATTAAGGTACGGGAGGTATTGGACAGGCCGCAATAAAATATCTTTATTTTCATTACATCTGT
GTGTTGGTTTTTTGTGTGAATCGATAGTACTAACATACGCTCTCCATCAAAACAAAACGAAACAAAACAA
ACTAGCAAAATAGGCTGTCCCCAGTGCAAGTGCAGGTGCCAGAACATTTCTCT
